Addgene plasmid #56355: mPapaya1-Nup50-N-10
Purpose: Localization: Nuclear Pore, Excitation: 530, Emission: 541
Depositing lab: Michael Davidson. Depositing organization: Florida State University, Tallahassee. Publication: An engineered monomeric Zoanthus sp. yellow fluorescent protein. Hoi H, Howe ES, Ding Y, Zhang W, Baird MA, Sell BR, Allen JR, Davidson MW, Campbell RE. Chem Biol. 2013 Oct 24;20(10):1296-304. doi: 10.1016/j.chembiol.2013.08.008. Epub 2013 Oct 3. PubMed 24094838.
Backbone
  Vector backbone: mPapaya1-N1
  Backbone size w/o insert (bp): 4750
  Vector type: Mammalian Expression
  Selectable markers: Neomycin (select with G418)
Growth in bacteria
  Bacterial resistance: Kanamycin, 50 μg/mL
  Growth temperature: 37°C
  Growth strain: DH5alpha
  Copy number: High Copy
Gene/Insert
  Gene/Insert name: Nup50 (alt name: NM_007172.3)
  Species: H. sapiens (human)
  Entrez Gene: NUP50 (a.k.a. NPAP60, NPAP60L)
  Promoter: CMV
  Tag / fusion protein: mPapaya1 (C terminal on backbone)
  Cloning method: Unknown
  Sequencing primers: 5′ CMV-F; 3′ SV40pA-R
Terms and licenses: Academic/Nonprofit Terms; Industry Terms: Not Available to Industry
Depositor comments: . Excitation = 530; Emission = 541
How to cite: mPapaya1-Nup50-N-10 was a gift from Michael Davidson (Addgene plasmid # 56355 ; http://n2t.net/addgene:56355 ; RRID:Addgene_56355)
