[The description below was written by a language model from this plasmid's Addgene catalogue record.]
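Description:
mPapaya1-Nup50-N-10 is a mammalian expression plasmid built on the mPapaya1-N1 backbone (about 4.75 kb without the insert), an N1-style fusion vector in which a gene of interest is placed upstream of the fluorescent protein coding sequence. It is maintained in E. coli as a high-copy plasmid under kanamycin selection, and it carries a neomycin resistance marker so that transfected mammalian cells can be selected with G418. No feature table accompanies the record, so details such as the origin of replication and the exact polyadenylation signals are not explicitly listed, although the recommended 3′ sequencing primer suggests an SV40 polyadenylation signal downstream of the fusion.

The payload is human NUP50, encoding a nucleoporin associated with the nuclear pore complex, expressed from the CMV promoter, a strong constitutive promoter in most mammalian cell lines. mPapaya1 is fused to the C terminus of Nup50, giving a Nup50-mPapaya1 fusion protein. mPapaya1 is an engineered monomeric yellow fluorescent protein derived from a Zoanthus species protein, with excitation recorded at 530 nm and emission at 541 nm. The "10" in the name probably denotes the length of the linker between the two parts, but the record does not say so, and the cloning method is listed as unknown.

The stated purpose is nuclear pore localization: the construct serves as a fluorescent marker for labelling nuclear pores and the nuclear envelope in live or fixed mammalian cells. It also shows how mPapaya1 performs as a fusion tag in imaging experiments.
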