>Addgene plasmid #56355 | mPapaya1-Nup50-N-10 | addgene partial sequence | sequence record 152966 | CMV-F 5'-CGCAAATGGGCGGTAGGCGTG-3'
CAGAGCTGGTTTAGTGAACCGTCAGATCCGCTAGCGATGCCACCATGGCCAAAAGAAATGCCGAGAAGGA
ACTGACAGATAGGAATTGGGATCAAGAAGATGAAGCTGAAGAGGTGGGAACATTCTCCATGGCCAGTGAG
GAAGTCTTGAAGAATAGAGCCATAAAGAAAGCAAAGCGCAGAAATGTTGGATTTGAATCTGACACTGGAG
GAGCCTTTAAAGGTTTTAAAGGTTTGGTGGTACCTTCTGGAGGAGGACGCTTTTCTGGATTTGGTAGTGG
CGCTGGAGGGAAGCCTCTGGAAGGACTGTCGAATGGAAACAACATAACCAGTGCCCCTCCCTTCGCCAGT
GCAAAGGCAGCGGCAGATCCCAAGGTAGCCTTTGGTTCTCTTGCTGCAAATGGCCCTACCACCTTGGTTG
ATAAAGTTTCAAATCCCAAAACTAATGGGGACAGTCAGCAGCCCTCCTCCTCTGGCCTTGCTTCCAGTAA
AGCTTGTGTCGGAAATGCCTATCACAAGCAGTTGGCCGCCTTGAACTGCTCCGTGCGGGATTGGATAGTG
AAGCACGTGAATACAAACCCCCTCTGTGATCTGACACCTATCTTTAAAGACTATGAGAAATATTTAGCAA
ACATTGAACAGCAACACGGGAACAGTGGCAGGAATTCTGAAAGTGAATCTAACAAAGTGGCAGCTGAAAC
ACAGTCTCCTTCCCTTTTTGGCTCAACAAAATTACAGCAAGAGTCAACGTTTTTGTTTCATGGCAACAAA
ACTGAAGATACACCTGACAA
