>Addgene plasmid #56355 | mPapaya1-Nup50-N-10 | addgene partial sequence | sequence record 154564 | SV40pA-R 5'-GAAATTTGTGATGCTATTGC-3'
GCTGCATAACAAGTTAACAACAACAATTGCATTCATTTTATGTTTCAGGTTCAGGGGGAGGTGTGGGAGG
TTTTTTAAAGCAAGTAAAACCTCTACAAATGTGGTATGGCTGATTATGATCTAGAGTCGCGGCCGCTTAC
TTGTACAGCTCGTCCATGCCTGCGATTGCATGTTCTGTTAATTGCCATTTCTGGTTTTTAGCATCAGAGC
GGTCCTCCCTAAGGAGCTTATGCTGTATAAAATGCCATTCTGGCATCTTGGAGGGCACTGATTTAGCTTT
ATATACCGTATCAAACTGGCAATGATAACGACCGCCATCCTTCAGCAACAGGCACATTTTGACCTTTCCC
TTTAATATCCCTTGCTTTGGAACAGGCACAATTTTCTCGGTACTAGCTTCCCAATTAGTGGTCATTTTCT
TCATTACGGGGCCGTCGGCGGGAAAATTCACCCCTCTGAAGATACTTTTGTGATAGATGCAGTTCTCCTT
TTCAGAGACTGTTATGTCCACGTTGCATCGACAGACCGCTCCGTCCTCAAAGAGGTAGCTCCTTTCCCAC
GTATAGCCCGCTGGACATGAGTTCTTGAAGTAATCTACAATATCCTGTGGGTACTCTGTGAAAATCCGGT
CACCATATTTAAAACCCGGACTTAAAATGTCCTCCGAGAACGGCAGCGGGCCTCCTTCTATCACACACAA
ATTTGCGGTTTGCTTACCCTTAAAAGGGTTTCCAATGCCCTCTCCAGTAATGACAAATTTGTGACCATTA
ACGCAACCTTCCATGTGGTACTTCACCGTCATCTCCTCCTTTAGTCCATGCTTCGATTGCCCCTCGCCCT
TGCTCACCATGGTGGCGACCGGTGGATCCCCTCCGGGAGCTGGCATCCTTTTTCTCCAGTAAAATTTTGT
GCAACTCGTCTGCATCCTCGCTG
