>Addgene plasmid #56355 | mPapaya1-Nup50-N-10 | addgene partial sequence | sequence record 157240 | mPapaya1-R 5'-TTCCAATGCCCTCTCCAGTA-3'
CGCAACCTTCCATGTGGTACTTCACCGTCATCTCCTCCTTTAGTCCATGCTTCGATTGCCCCTCGCCCTT
GCTCACCATGGTGGCGACCGGTGGATCCCCTCCGGAGCTGGCATCCTTTTTCTCCAGTAAAATTTTGTGC
AACTCGTCTGCATCCTCGCTGGTTTTTACCCGAATCAACATGGTGACTGGCATGGTGGCATTCTTCTCGT
CAATTGGTGGATTTGGAACACAGACGATAAGAACGTTATTCTTCCCTGTTCGCGTACATGGCATATTGGG
TGGAATCAGAACGTTCAGCAATATGTTGCCTAAATTGGTGTCTGCCCGCACCAAAAGCTGTGTCTTCTGA
TTTGCTGTAGGTTTTAAATGCAGAGTACCTATGCCTTTCTCTTTAAACTCATTGTCTTTCTTGTAAAACA
GTTTACACTTTTTGGAGTAAAAAGCGTCTTCTTCTTTTACTTCGGTAACTACTACTTTGGGTGGCTCATC
ATTCTCTTCTTCATCTCCACCTTTGCATTCACCACTGTCACCTTCTGCTTGGCCCTCCAATGGTTTAGTG
GGAAATGGTGAAGAGACTGGTTTACTCTGGGTAGTATCTTTGCCAAATAAACTGGAGTTTCCAGGGGAGA
AAGAAAATCCAGTCAGGGGGACAGAGCTTAATGAGCCCAAAACAGAGCTATCAACTTTCTTGCCGAAATT
AAATGAGGCACTTGTCGCTCCTAGTGATGATGGGTCCGTTTTCTTTTCAGATGCCACCTC
