>Addgene plasmid #56355 | mPapaya1-Nup50-N-10 | addgene partial sequence | sequence record 157241 | insert sequence
ATGGCCAAAAGAAATGCCGAGAAGGAACTGACAGATAGGAATTGGGATCAAGAAGATGAAGCTGAAGAGG
TGGGAACATTCTCCATGGCCAGTGAGGAAGTCTTGAAGAATAGAGCCATAAAGAAAGCAAAGCGCAGAAA
TGTTGGATTTGAATCTGACACTGGAGGAGCCTTTAAAGGTTTTAAAGGTTTGGTGGTACCTTCTGGAGGA
GGACGCTTTTCTGGATTTGGTAGTGGCGCTGGAGGGAAGCCTTTGGAAGGACTGTCGAATGGAAACAACA
TAACCAGTGCCCCTCCCTTCGCCAGTGCAAAGGCAGCGGCAGATCCCAAGGTAGCCTTTGGTTCTCTTGC
TGCAAATGGCCCTACCACCTTGGTTGATAAAGTTTCAAATCCCAAAACTAATGGGGACAGTCAGCAGCCC
TCCTCCTCTGGCCTTGCTTCCAGTAAAGCTTGTGTCGGAAATGCCTATCACAAGCAGTTGGCCGCCTTGA
ACTGCTCCGTGCGGGATTGGATAGTGAAGCACGTGAATACAAACCCCCTCTGTGATCTGACACCTATCTT
TAAAGACTATGAGAAATATTTAGCAAACATTGAACAGCAACACGGGAACAGTGGCAGGAATTCTGAAAGT
GAATCTAACAAAGTGGCAGCTGAAACACAGTCTCCTTCCCTTTTTGGCTCAACAAAATTACAGCAAGAGT
CAACGTTTTTGTTTCATGGCAACAAAACTGAAGATACACCTGACAAGAAGATGGAGGTGGCATCTGAAAA
GAAAACGGACCCATCATCACTAGGAGCGACAAGTGCCTCATTTAATTTCGGCAAGAAAGTTGATAGCTCT
GTTTTGGGCTCATTAAGCTCTGTCCCCCTGACTGGATTTTCTTTCTCCCCTGGAAACTCCAGTTTATTTG
GCAAAGATACTACCCAGAGTAAACCAGTCTCTTCACCATTTCCCACTAAACCATTGGAGGGCCAAGCAGA
AGGTGACAGTGGTGAATGCAAAGGTGGAGATGAAGAAGAGAATGATGAGCCACCCAAAGTAGTAGTTACC
GAAGTAAAAGAAGAAGATGCTTTTTACTCCAAAAAGTGTAAACTGTTTTACAAGAAAGACAATGAGTTTA
AAGAGAAAGGCATAGGTACTCTGCATTTAAAACCTACAGCAAATCAGAAGACACAGCTTTTGGTGCGGGC
AGACACCAATTTAGGCAACATATTGCTGAACGTTCTGATTCCACCCAATATGCCATGTACGCGAACAGGG
AAGAATAACGTTCTTATCGTCTGTGTTCCAAATCCACCAATTGACGAGAAGAATGCCACCATGCCAGTCA
CCATGTTGATTCGGGTAAAAACCAGCGAGGATGCAGACGAGTTGCACAAAATTTTACTGGAGAAAAAGGA
TGCCAGCTCCGGAGGGGATCCACCGGTCGCCACCATGGTGAGCAAGGGCGAGGGGCAATCGAAGCATGGA
CTAAAGGAGGAGATGACGGTGAAGTACCACATGGAAGGTTGCGTTAATGGTCACAAATTTGTCATTACTG
GAGAGGGCATTGGAAACCCTTTTAAGGGTAAGCAAACCGCAAATTTGTGTGTGATAGAAGGAGGCCCGCT
GCCGTTCTCGGAGGACATTTTAAGTCCGGGTTTTAAATATGGTGACCGGATTTTCACAGAGTACCCACAG
GATATTGTAGATTACTTCAAGAACTCATGTCCAGCGGGCTATACGTGGGAAAGGAGCTACCTCTTTGAGG
ACGGAGCGGTCTGTCGATGCAACGTGGACATAACAGTCTCTGAAAAGGAGAACTGCATCTATCACAAAAG
TATCTTCAGAGGGGTGAATTTTCCCGCCGACGGCCCCGTAATGAAGAAAATGACCACTAATTGGGAAGCT
AGTACCGAGAAAATTGTGCCTGTTCCAAAGCAAGGGATATTAAAGGGAAAGGTCAAAATGTGCCTGTTGC
TGAAGGATGGCGGTCGTTATCATTGCCAGTTTGATACGGTATATAAAGCTAAATCAGTGCCCTCCAAGAT
GCCAGAATGGCATTTTATACAGCATAAGCTCCTTAGGGAGGACCGCTCTGATGCTAAAAACCAGAAATGG
CAATTAACAGAACATGCAATCGCAGGCATGGACGAGCTGTACAAGTAAG
